>Addgene plasmid #26100 | pFHMSP-LIC-C | addgene partial sequence | sequence record 31694 | 26100 with SV40pA-R
AGCTGCATAACAAGTTAACAACAACAATTGCATTCATTTTATGTTTCAGGTTCAGGGGGAGGTGTGGGAG
GTTTTTTAAAGCAAGTAAAACCTCTACAAATGTGGTATGGCTGATTATGATCCTCTAGTACTTCTCGACA
AGCTTGGCTATTAGTGGTGGTGGTGGTGGTGGTGGTGCTCGACGAATTCCGAAAAGTGCCACCTGACGTC
AATGCCAATAGGATATCGGCATTTTCTTTTGCGTTTTTATTTGTTAACTGTTAATTGTCCTTGTTCAAGG
ATGCTGTCTTTGACAACAGATGTTTTCTTGCCTTTGATGTTCAGCAGGAAGCTAGGCGCAAACGTTGATT
GTTTGTCTGCGTAGAATCCTCTGTTTGTCATATAGCTTGTAATCACGACATTGTTTCCTTTCGCTTGAGG
TACAGCGAAGTGTGAGTAAGTAAAGGTTACATCGTTAGGATCAAGATCCATTTTTAACACAAGGCCAGTT
TTGTTCAGCGGCTTGTATGGGCCAGTTAAAGAATTAGAAACATAACCAAGCATGTAAATATCGTTAGACG
TAATGCCGTCAATCGTCATTTTTGATCCGCGGGAGTCAGTGAACAGGTACCATTTGCCGTTCATTTTAAA
GACGTTCGCGCGTTCAATTTCATCTGTTACTGTGTTAGATGCAATCAGCGGTTTCATCACTTTTTTCAGT
GTGTAATCATCGTTTAGCTCAATCATACCGAGAGCGCCGTTTGCTAACTCAGCCGTGCGTTTTTTATCGC
TTTGCAGAAGTTTTTGACTTTCTTGACGGAAGAATGATGTGCTTTTGCCATAGTATGCTTTGTTAAATAA
AGATTCTTCGCCTTGGTAGCCATCTTCAGTTCCAGT
