[The description below was written by a language model from this plasmid's Addgene catalogue record.]
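Description:
pFHMSP-LIC-C is an empty baculovirus donor vector for secreted protein expression in insect cells, built by the Structural Genomics Consortium as a derivative of pFastBac HT A. It is maintained in E. coli as a high-copy plasmid under ampicillin selection. As a Bac-to-Bac donor, it is not used directly for expression. Instead, its expression cassette is moved by site-specific transposition into a baculovirus shuttle vector (bacmid) carried in the DH10Bac E. coli host, and the resulting recombinant bacmid is used to produce baculovirus that infects insect cells. No feature table is provided, so the origin of replication, transposition elements and any other backbone markers are not itemised in the record.

Expression is driven by the polyhedrin promoter, a strong very-late baculoviral promoter. The N-terminal His tag of the parent vector was replaced with the honeybee melittin signal sequence, which directs the fusion protein into the secretory pathway. An 8x His tag was placed at the C terminus for affinity purification of the secreted product. After signal peptidase cleavage, one or two alanine residues from the vector remain at the N terminus of the mature protein.

Targets are inserted by ligation-independent, In-Fusion-type directional recombination between complementary ends on a PCR product and vector linearised with NotI and EcoRI. The insert replaces a SacB stuffer gene, so uncut or parental plasmid can be counter-selected on sucrose-containing medium. The vector suits parallel, higher-throughput cloning of secreted or extracellular proteins for purification and structural studies.
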