Addgene plasmid #26100: pFHMSP-LIC-C
Purpose: (Empty Backbone) Donor vector to generate recombinant baculovirus by site-specific transposition into a baculovirus shuttle vector For use with Bac-to-Bac Expression System insect cells for secreted protein expression
Depositing lab: Cheryl Arrowsmith. Depositing organization: University of Toronto.
Backbone
  Vector backbone: pFHMSP-LIC-C
  Backbone manufacturer: Structural Genomics Consortium
  Vector type: Insect Expression ; Baculovirus expression
  Promoter: polyhedrin
  Tag / fusion protein: 8x His tag (C terminal on backbone); MKFLVNVALVFMVVYISYIYAAA (Honeybee melittin signal sequence) (N terminal on backbone)
Growth in bacteria
  Bacterial resistance: Ampicillin, 100 μg/mL
  Growth temperature: 37°C
  Growth strain: DH5alpha
  Copy number: High Copy
Gene/Insert
  Cloning method: Ligation Independent Cloning
  Sequencing primers: 5′ pFHMSP-fwd (5'-CCGGATTATTCATACCGTCCCACCA-3'); 3′ pFHMSP-rev (5'-CTGATTATGATCCTCTAGTACTTCT-3')
Terms and licenses: Academic/Nonprofit Terms; Industry Terms
Depositor comments: The pFHMSP-LIC C vector is a derivative of the pFastBac HT A vector (Invitrogen). His tag was replaced by a Honeybee melittin signal sequence and His tag placed into C-term. It is a donor vector for generation of recombinant baculovirus by site-specific transposition into a baculovirus shuttle vector (bacmid) in E. coli host strain, DH10Bac™. For use in Bac-to-Bac Baculovirus Expression System in insect cells for secreted protein expression. This vector adds one or two (A) amino acid after releasing signal peptide by signalase. Insertion of DNA sequence into the cloning/expression region is performed using BD-Biosciences Infusion enzyme mediated by directional recombination between complementary nucleotide DNA sequences at the ends of the insert (PCR product) and Not1/EcoR1 linearized vector. Insertion of target sequence involves replacement of a SacB gene stuffer sequence, which provides for negative selection of the original plasmid on 5% sucrose. http://www.sgc.utoronto.ca/SGC-WebPages/toronto-vectors.php
How to cite: pFHMSP-LIC-C was a gift from Cheryl Arrowsmith (Addgene plasmid # 26100 ; http://n2t.net/addgene:26100 ; RRID:Addgene_26100)
